>Addgene plasmid #55782 | G protein alpha-q-YFP | addgene partial sequence | sequence record 119292 | CMV-F 5'-CGCAAATGGGCGGTAGGCGTG-3'
CTCTCTGGCTAACTAGAGAACCCACTGCTTACTGGCTTATCGAAATTAATACGACTCACTATAGGGAGAC
CCAAGCTTGGTACCGAGCTCGGATCCACTAGTAACGGCCGCCAGTGTGCTGGAATTCTGCAGATATCCAT
CACACTGGCGGCCGCCACCGCGGTGAAGCTCCGCGCCGGCGGGGCTGCAGCGAGGCACTTCGGAAGAATG
ACTCTGGAGTCCATCATGGCGTGCTGCCTGAGCGAGGAGGCCAAGGAAGCCCGGAGGATCAACGACGAGA
TCGAGCGGCAGCTGCGCAGGGACAAGCGCGACGCCCGCCGGGAACTCAAGCTGCTGCTGCTGGGGACAGG
GGAGAGTGGCAAGAGCACCTTCATCAAGCAGATGAGGATCATCCACGGGTCGGGCTACTCTGACGAAGAC
AAGCGCGGCTTCACCAAGCTGGTGTATCAGAACATCTTCACGGCCATGCAGGCCATGATCAGAGCGATGG
ACACACTCAAGATCCCATACAAGTATGAACACAATAAGGCTCATGCACAATTGGTTCGAGAGGTTGATGT
GGAGAAGGTGTCTGCTTTTTCTGGTGGAGGTGGATCCATGGTGAGCAAGGGCGAGGAGCTGTTCACCGGG
GTGGTGCCCATCCTGGTCGAGCTGGACGGCGACGTAAACGGCCACAAGTTCAGCGTGTCCGGCGAGGGCG
AGGGCGATGCCACCTACGGCAAGCTGACCCTGAA
