>Addgene plasmid #55782 | G protein alpha-q-YFP | addgene partial sequence | sequence record 121091 | EXFP-R 5'-GTCTTGTAGTTGCCGTCGTC-3'
CTTCGGGCATGGCGGACTTGAAGAAGTCGTGCTGCTTCATGTGGTCGGGGTAGCGGGCGAAGCACATCAG
GCCGTAGCCGAAGGTGGTCACGAGGGTGGGCCAGGGCACGGGCAGCTTGCCGGTGGTGCAGATGAACTTC
AGGGTCAGCTTGCCGTAGGTGGCATCGCCCTCGCCCTCGCCGGACACGCTGAACTTGTGGCCGTTTACGT
CGCCGTCCAGCTCGACCAGGATGGGCACCACCCCGGTGAACAGCTCCTCGCCCTTGCTCACCATGGATCC
ACCTCCACCAGAAAAAGCAGACACCTTCTCCACATCAACCTCTCGAACCAATTGTGCATGAGCCTTATTG
TGTTCATACTTGTATGGGATCTTGAGTGTGTCCATCGCTCTGATCATGGCCTGCATGGCCGTGAAGATGT
TCTGATACACCAGCTTGGTGAAGCCGCGCTTGTCTTCGTCAGAGTAGCCCGACCCGTGGATGATCCTCAT
CTGCTTGATGAAGGTGCTCTTGCCACTCTCCCCTGTCCCCAGCAGCAGCAGCTTGAGTTCCCGGCGGGCG
TCGCGCTTGTCCCTGCGCAGCTGCCGCTCGATCTCGTCGTTGATCCTCCGGGCTTCCTTGGCCTCCTCGC
TCAGGCAGCACGCCATGATGGACTCCAGAGTCATTCTTCCGAAGTGCCTCGCTGCAGCCCCGCCGGCGCG
GAGCTTCACCGCGGTGGCGGCCGCCAGTGTGATGGATATCTGCAGAATTCCAGCACACTGGCGGCCGTTA
CTAGTGGATCCGAGCTCGGTACCAAGCTTGGGTCTCCCTATAGTGAGTCGTATTAATTTCGA
