>Addgene plasmid #55782 | G protein alpha-q-YFP | addgene partial sequence | sequence record 121093 | EGFP-C 5'-CATGGTCCTGCTGGAGTTCGTG-3'
CGGCGGGGGAGGTAGTGAGAATCCATATGTAGATGCAATAAAGAGCTTGTGGAATGATCCTGGAATCCAG
GAGTGCTACGACAGACGACGGGAATATCAGTTATCTGACTCTACCAAATACTATCTGAATGACTTGGACC
GTGTAGCCGACCCTGAGTACATGCCGACAGAGCAAGACGTGCTTAGAGTTCGAGTCCCCACTACAGGGAT
CATCGAATACCCCTTTGACTTACAAAGTGTCATTTTCAGAATGGTCGATGTAGGGGGCCAAAGGTCAGAG
AGAAGAAAATGGATACACTGCTTTGAAAATGTCACCTCCATCATGTTTCTAGTAGCGCTTAGCGAATATG
ATCAAGTTCTTGTGGAGTCAGACAATGAGAACCGCATGGAGGAGAGCAAAGCACTCTTTAGAACAATTAT
CACCTACCCCTGGTTCCAGAACTCCTCTGTGATTCTGTTCTTAAACAAGAAAGATCTTCTAGAGGAGAAA
ATCATGTATTCCCACCTAGTCGACTACTTCCCAGAATATGATGGACCCCAGAGAGATGCCCAGGCAGCTC
GAGAATTCATCCTGAAAATGTTCGTGGACCTGAACCCCGACAGTGACAAAATCATCTACTCCCACTTCAC
GTGCGCCACAGATACCGAGAACATCCGCTTCGTCTTTGCAGCCGTCAAGGACACCATCCTGCAGCTGAAC
CTGAAGGAGTACAATCTGGTCTAACCGTGCCTCCCAGAAACTGTTCTTCCCTCCCCTGTGGGTTGTTGAA
GATAAACAAGAGGGACTGTATTTCTGCGGAAAACAATTTGCATAATACTAATTTATTGCCGTCCTGGACT
CTGTGAGCGTGTCCACAGAGCTGTAGTAAA
