[The description below was written by a language model from this plasmid's Addgene catalogue record.]
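Description:
G protein alpha-q-YFP is a mammalian expression plasmid built on the Invitrogen pcDNA1/amp backbone, with a total size of about 7.1 kb. It is propagated in E. coli as a high-copy plasmid under ampicillin selection. No mammalian selection marker is recorded, which fits a vector used mainly for transient transfection. The roughly 2.3 kb insert sits between two retained NotI sites and is transcribed from the CMV promoter. The T7 and SP6 sequencing primers listed indicate that these phage promoter sites flank the cloning region.

The payload is mouse Gnaq, encoding the alpha subunit of the heterotrimeric G protein Gq, modified internally rather than at either terminus. YFP, derived from Clontech's pEYFP and carrying a Gln69-to-Met substitution, is inserted between alpha-q residues 124 and 125, with a short flexible serine/glycine linker on each side. Internal placement leaves both ends of the protein unmodified. An EE epitope was created separately by mutating residues 171–176 of alpha-q, giving an antibody-recognisable tag for detection or immunoprecipitation without adding extra sequence. BamHI and SacI sites within the alpha-q coding sequence were removed by silent mutations, presumably to ease cloning.

The construct expresses a fluorescent, epitope-tagged Gαq in mammalian cells. The associated publication title indicates it was used for live-cell analysis of G protein subunit complex formation, function and targeting. No feature table was supplied, so elements beyond those in the catalogue fields cannot be confirmed.
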