Addgene plasmid #55782: G protein alpha-q-YFP
Purpose: This G protein alpha-q construct contains internal insertions of YFP and the EE epitope.
Depositing lab: Catherine Berlot. Depositing organization: Geisinger Health Center. Publication: Live cell analysis of G protein beta5 complex formation, function, and targeting. Yost EA, Mervine SM, Sabo JL, Hynes TR, Berlot CH. Mol Pharmacol. 2007 Oct;72(4):812-25. Epub 2007 Jun 27. 10.1124/mol.107.038075 PubMed 17596375.
Backbone
  Vector backbone: pcDNA1/amp
  Backbone manufacturer: Invitrogen
  Backbone size w/o insert (bp): 4800
  Total vector size (bp): 7120
  Vector type: Mammalian Expression
Growth in bacteria
  Bacterial resistance: Ampicillin, 100 μg/mL
  Growth temperature: 37°C
  Growth strain: DH10B
  Copy number: High Copy
Gene/Insert
  Gene/Insert name: alpha-q EE YFP (alt name: Gnaq)
  Species: M. musculus (mouse)
  Insert size (bp): 2319
  Mutation: BamHI and SacI sites in alpha-q were removed with silent mutations. EYFP contains substitution of Met for Gln69.
  Entrez Gene: Gnaq (a.k.a. 1110005L02Rik, 6230401I02Rik, Dsk1, Dsk10, Galphaq, Gq, GqI)
  Promoter: CMV
  Tag / fusion protein: YFP was inserted internally into the alpha-q sequence between residues 124 and 125 with a SGGGGS linker on each end of the YFP.; The EE epitope was introduced into the alpha-q sequence by mutating residues 171-176 (SYLPTQ) to EYMPTE.
  Cloning method: Restriction Enzyme; 5′ cloning site NotI (not destroyed); 3′ cloning site NotI (not destroyed)
  Sequencing primers: 5′ T7; 3′ SP6
Resource information
  A portion of this plasmid was derived from a plasmid made by: pEYFP was purchased from Clontech.
Terms and licenses: Academic/Nonprofit Terms; Industry Terms: Not Available to Industry
How to cite: G protein alpha-q-YFP was a gift from Catherine Berlot (Addgene plasmid # 55782 ; http://n2t.net/addgene:55782 ; RRID:Addgene_55782)
